Addgene plasmid #55229: mAzurite-Cx26-7
Purpose: Localization: Gap Junctions, Excitation: 384, Emission: 450
Depositing lab: Michael Davidson. Depositing organization: Florida State University, Tallahassee.
Backbone
  Vector backbone: mAzurite
  Backbone size w/o insert (bp): 4750
  Vector type: Mammalian Expression
  Selectable markers: Neomycin (select with G418)
Growth in bacteria
  Bacterial resistance: Kanamycin, 50 μg/mL
  Growth temperature: 37°C
  Growth strain: DH5alpha
  Copy number: High Copy
Gene/Insert
  Gene/Insert name: Cx26 (alt names: Rat Beta-2 Connexin 26; NM_001004099.1)
  Species: R. norvegicus (rat)
  Promoter: CMV
  Tag / fusion protein: mAzurite (C terminal on backbone)
  Cloning method: Unknown
  Sequencing primers: 5′ CMV-F; 3′ SV40pA-R
Terms and licenses: Academic/Nonprofit Terms; Industry Terms
Depositor comments: R. norvegicus (rat) Beta-2 Connexin 26. Excitation = 384; Emission = 450
How to cite: mAzurite-Cx26-7 was a gift from Michael Davidson (Addgene plasmid # 55229 ; http://n2t.net/addgene:55229 ; RRID:Addgene_55229)
