[The description below was written by a language model from this plasmid's Addgene catalogue record.]
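Description:
mAzurite-Cx26-7 is a mammalian expression plasmid that produces rat connexin 26 (beta-2 connexin, Cx26) fused to the blue fluorescent protein mAzurite. It is built on an mAzurite backbone of about 4.75 kb without the insert. The plasmid is maintained at high copy number in E. coli under kanamycin selection, and it carries a neomycin resistance marker so that transfected mammalian cells can be selected with G418. The record does not include a feature table, so the origins of replication and the exact arrangement of the resistance cassette are not stated. The listed sequencing primers do imply that an SV40 polyadenylation signal lies downstream of the expression cassette.

Expression of the fusion is driven by the CMV promoter, a strong constitutive promoter in most mammalian cell lines. The mAzurite tag is on the C terminus of the connexin and comes from the backbone, which places the fluorescent protein on the cytoplasmic tail of this four-pass membrane protein. The "7" in the name probably refers to the length of the linker between the two proteins, but the record does not confirm this. The cloning method is listed as unknown.

Connexins assemble into hexameric hemichannels that dock between neighbouring cells to form gap junction plaques, so the fusion acts as a localization marker for gap junctions in fluorescence microscopy. The recorded spectral values are excitation at 384 nm and emission at 450 nm, which suits the blue channel and allows the marker to be combined with green, yellow or red fluorescent markers in multicolour imaging.
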