>Addgene plasmid #55229 | mAzurite-Cx26-7 | depositor partial sequence | sequence record 85634 | insert sequence
GACGTCAGATCCGCTAGCGCTACCGGACTCAGATCTCGAGCTCAAGCTTCGAATTCGCGGCCGCACGCTC
CTCGGGACACAGTGCCAACCATCCAGAGGACAAGATGGATTGGGGCACACTACAGAGCATCCTCGGGGGT
GTCAACAAGCACTCCACCAGCATTGGGAAAATCTGGCTCACTGTCCTCTTCATCTTCCGCATCATGATCC
TCGTGGTGGCCGCGAAGGAGGTGTGGGGAGATGAGCAAGCCGATTTTGTTTGCAACACTCTCCAGCCTGG
CTGTAAGAATGTGTGCTACGACCACTACTTCCCCATCTCTCACATCCGGCTCTGGGCTCTGCAGCTGATC
ATGGTGTCCACGCCGGCCCTCCTGGTAGCTATGCACGTGGCCTACCGGAGACACGAAAAGAAACGGAAGT
TCATGAAGGGAGAGATAAAGAACGAGTTTAAGGACATCGAAGAGATCAAAACCCAGAAGGTCCGTATCGA
AGGGTCCCTGTGGTGGACCTACACCACCAGCATCTTCTTCCGGGTCATCTTCGAAGCTGTCTTCATGTAT
GTCTTTTACATCATGTACAATGGCTTCTTCATGCAGCGTCTGGTGAAGTGTAACGCCTGGCCTTGTCCCA
ATACAGTGGACTGCTTCATTTCCAGGCCCACAGAAAAGACTGTCTTCACGGTGTTCATGATCTCTGTGTC
TGGAATTTGCATCCTGCTAAACATCACAGAGCTGTGCTATCTGTTCATTAGGTATTGCTCAGGGAAGTCC
AAAAGACCAGTCGCGGATCCACCGGTCGCCACCATGGTGAGCAAGGGCGAGGAGCTGTTCACCGGGGTGG
TGCCCATCCTGGTCGAGCTGGACGGCGACGTAAACGGCCACAAGTTCAGCGTGTCCGGCGAGGGCGAGGG
CGATGCCACCTACGGCAAGCTGACCCTGAAGTTCATCTGCACCACCGGCAAGCTGCCCGTGCCCTGGCCC
ACCCTCGTGACCACCCTGAGCCACGGCGTGCAGTGCTTCAGCCGCTACCCCGACCACATGAAGCAGCACG
ACTTCTTCAAGTCCGCCATGCCCGAAGGCTACGTCCAGGAGCGCACCATCTTCTTCAAGGACGACGGCAA
CTACAAGACCCGCGCCGAGGTGAAGTTCGAGGGCGACACCCTGGTGAACCGCATCGAGCTGAAGGGCATC
GACTTCAAGGAGGACGGCAACATCCTGGGGCACAAGCTGGAGTACAACTTCAACAGCCACAACATCTATA
TCATGGCCGACAAGCAGAAGAACGGCATCAAGGTGAACTTCAAGATCCGCCACAACATCGAGGACGGCAG
CGTGCAGCTCGCCGACCACTACCAGCAGAACACCCCCATCGGCGACGGCCCCGTGCTGCTGCCCGACAAC
CACTACCTGAGCACCCAGTCCAAGCTGAGCAAAGACCCCAACGAGAAGCGCGATCACATGGTCCTGCTGG
AGTTCCGCACCGCCGCCGGGATCACTCACGGCATGGACGAGCTGTACAAGTAAGCGGCCGCGACTCTAGA
TCATAATCAGCCATACCACATT
